>Addgene plasmid #237198 | NanoLuc-MDM2 Fusion Vector | addgene full sequence | sequence record 471866 | Addgene NGS Result
TCAATATTGGCCATTAGCCATATTATTCATTGGTTATATAGCATAAATCAATATTGGCTATTGGCCATTG
CATACGTTGTATCTATATCATAATATGTACATTTATATTGGCTCATGTCCAATATGACCGCCATGTTGGC
ATTGATTATTGACTAGTTATTAATAGTAATCAATTACGGGGTCATTAGTTCATAGCCCATATATGGAGTT
CCGCGTTACATAACTTACGGTAAATGGCCCGCCTGGCTGACCGCCCAACGACCCCCGCCCATTGACGTCA
ATAATGACGTATGTTCCCATAGTAACGCCAATAGGGACTTTCCATTGACGTCAATGGGTGGAGTATTTAC
GGTAAACTGCCCACTTGGCAGTACATCAAGTGTATCATATGCCAAGTCCGCCCCCTATTGACGTCAATGA
CGGTAAATGGCCCGCCTGGCATTATGCCCAGTACATGACCTTACGGGACTTTCCTACTTGGCAGTACATC
TACGTATTAGTCATCGCTATTACCATGGTGATGCGGTTTTGGCAGTACACCAATGGGCGTGGATAGCGGT
TTGACTCACGGGGATTTCCAAGTCTCCACCCCATTGACGTCAATGGGAGTTTGTTTTGGCACCAAAATCA
ACGGGACTTTCCAAAATGTCGTAATAACCCCGCCCCGTTGACGCAAATGGGCGGTAGGCGTGTACGGTGG
GAGGTCTATATAAGCAGAGCTGGTTTAGTGAACCGTCAGATCACTAGAAGCTTTATTGCGGTAGTTTATC
ACAGTTAAATTGCTAACGCAGTCAGTGCTTCTGACACAACAGTCTCGAACTTAAGCTGCAGAAGTTGGTC
GTGAGGCACTGGGCAGGTAAGTATCAAGGTTACAAGACAGGTTTAAGGAGACCAATAGAAACTGGGCTTG
TCGAGACAGAGAAGACTCTTGCGTTTCTGATAGGCACCTATTGGTCTTACTGACATCCACTTTGCCTTTC
TCTCCACAGGTGTCCACTCCCAGTTCAATTACAGCTCTTAAGGCTAGAGTATTAATACGACTCACTATAG
GGCTAGCGCTCACCATGGTCTTCACACTCGAAGATTTCGTTGGGGACTGGCGACAGACAGCCGGCTACAA
CCTGGACCAAGTCCTTGAACAGGGAGGTGTGTCCAGTTTGTTTCAGAATCTCGGGGTGTCCGTAACTCCG
ATCCAAAGGATTGTCCTGAGCGGTGAAAATGGGCTGAAGATCGACATCCATGTCATCATCCCGTATGAAG
GTCTGAGCGGCGACCAAATGGGCCAGATCGAAAAAATTTTTAAGGTGGTGTACCCTGTGGATGATCATCA
CTTTAAGGTGATCCTGCACTATGGCACACTGGTAATCGACGGGGTTACGCCGAACATGATCGACTATTTC
GGACGGCCGTATGAAGGCATCGCCGTGTTCGACGGCAAAAAGATCACTGTAACAGGGACCCTGTGGAACG
GCAACAAAATTATCGACGAGCGCCTGATCAACCCCGACGGCTCCCTGCTGTTCCGAGTAACCATCAACGG
AGTGACCGGCTGGCGGCTGTGCGAACGCATTCTGGCGGGCTCGAGCGGCGCGATCGCCATGGTGAGGAGC
AGGCAAATGTGCAATACCAACATGTCTGTACCTACTGATGGTGCTGTAACCACCTCACAGATTCCAGCTT
CGGAACAAGAGACCCTGGTTAGACCAAAGCCATTGCTTTTGAAGTTATTAAAGTCTGTTGGTGCACAAAA
AGACACTTATACTATGAAAGAGGTTCTTTTTTATCTTGGCCAGTATATTATGACTAAACGATTATATGAT
GAGAAGCAACAACATATTGTATATTGTTCAAATGATCTTCTAGGAGATTTGTTTGGCGTGCCAAGCTTCT
CTGTGAAAGAGCACAGGAAAATATATACCATGATCTACAGGAACTTGGTAGTAGTCAATCAGCAGGAATC
ATCGGACTCAGGTACATCTGTGAGTGAGAACAGGTGTCACCTTGAAGGTGGGAGTGATCAAAAGGACCTT
GTACAAGAGCTTCAGGAAGAGAAACCTTCATCTTCACATTTGGTTTCTAGACCATCTACCTCATCTAGAA
GGAGAGCAATTAGTGAGACAGAAGAAAATTCAGATGAATTATCTGGTGAACGACAAAGAAAACGCCACAA
ATCTGATAGTATTTCCCTTTCCTTTGATGAAAGCCTGGCTCTGTGTGTAATAAGGGAGATATGTTGTGAA
AGAAGCAGTAGCAGTGAATCTACAGGGACGCCATCGAATCCGGATCTTGATGCTGGTGTAAGTGAACATT
CAGGTGATTGGTTGGATCAGGATTCAGTTTCAGATCAGTTTAGTGTAGAATTTGAAGTTGAATCTCTCGA
CTCAGAAGATTATAGCCTTAGTGAAGAAGGACAAGAACTCTCAGATGAAGATGATGAGGTATATCAAGTT
ACTGTGTATCAGGCAGGGGAGAGTGATACAGATTCATTTGAAGAAGATCCTGAAATTTCCTTAGCTGACT
ATTGGAAATGCACTTCATGCAATGAAATGAATCCCCCCCTTCCATCACATTGCAACAGATGTTGGGCCCT
TCGTGAGAATTGGCTTCCTGAAGATAAAGGGAAAGATAAAGGGGAAATCTCTGAGAAAGCCAAACTGGAA
AACTCAACACAAGCTGAAGAGGGCTTTGATGTTCCTGATTGTAAAAAAACTATAGTGAATGATTCCAGAG
AGTCATGTGTTGAGGAAAATGATGATAAAATTACACAAGCTTCACAATCACAAGAAAGTGAAGACTATTC
TCAGCCATCAACTTCTAGTAGCATTATTTATAGCAGCCAAGAAGATGTGAAAGAGTTTGAAAGGGAAGAA
ACCCAAGACAAAGAAGAGAGTGTGGAATCTAGTTTGCCCCTTAATGCCATTGAACCTTGTGTGATTTGTC
AAGGTCGACCTAAAAATGGTTGCATTGTCCATGGCAAAACAGGACATCTTATGGCCTGCTTTACATGTGC
AAAGAAGCTAAAGAAAAGGAATAAGCCCTGCCCAGTATGTAGACAACCAATTCAAATGATTGTGCTAACT
TATTTCCCCGTTTAAACGAATTCGGGCTCGGTACCCGGGGATCCTCTAGAGTCGACCTGCAGGCATGCAA
GCTGATCCGGCTGCTAACAAAGCCCGAAAGGAAGCTGAGTTGGCTGCTGCCACCGCTGAGCAATAACTAG
CATAACCCCTTGGGGCGGCCGCTTCGAGCAGACATGATAAGATACATTGATGAGTTTGGACAAACCACAA
CTAGAATGCAGTGAAAAAAATGCTTTATTTGTGAAATTTGTGATGCTATTGCTTTATTTGTAACCATTAT
AAGCTGCAATAAACAAGTTAACAACAACAATTGCATTCATTTTATGTTTCAGGTTCAGGGGGAGATGTGG
GAGGTTTTTTTAAGCAAGTAAAACCTCTACAAATGTGGTAAAATCGAATTTTAACAAAATATTAACGCTT
ACAATTTCCTGATGCGGTATTTTCTCCTTACGCATCTGTGCGGTATTTCACACCGCATACGCGGATCTGC
GCAGCACCATGGCCTGAAATAACCTCTGAAAGAGGAACTTGGTTAGGTACCTTCTGAGGCGGAAAGAACC
AGCTGTGGAATGTGTGTCAGTTAGGGTGTGGAAAGTCCCCAGGCTCCCCAGCAGGCAGAAGTATGCAAAG
CATGCATCTCAATTAGTCAGCAACCAGGTGTGGAAAGTCCCCAGGCTCCCCAGCAGGCAGAAGTATGCAA
AGCATGCATCTCAATTAGTCAGCAACCATAGTCCCGCCCCTAACTCCGCCCATCCCGCCCCTAACTCCGC
CCAGTTCCGCCCATTCTCCGCCCCATGGCTGACTAATTTTTTTTATTTATGCAGAGGCCGAGGCCGCCTC
GGCCTCTGAGCTATTCCAGAAGTAGTGAGGAGGCTTTTTTGGAGGCCTAGGCTTTTGCAAAAAGCTTAAT
TAACTGTTGACAATTAATCATCGGCATAGTATATCGGCATAGTATAATACGACAAGGTGAGGAACTAAAC
CCAGGAGGCAGATCATGATTGAACAAGATGGATTGCACGCAGGTTCTCCGGCCGCTTGGGTGGAGAGGCT
ATTCGGCTATGACTGGGCACAACAGACAATCGGCTGCTCTGATGCCGCCGTGTTCCGGCTGTCAGCGCAG
GGGCGCCCGGTTCTTTTTGTCAAGACCGACCTGTCCGGTGCCCTGAATGAACTGCAGGACGAGGCAGCGC
GGCTATCGTGGCTGGCCACGACGGGCGTTCCTTGCGCAGCTGTGCTCGACGTTGTCACTGAAGCGGGAAG
GGACTGGCTGCTATTGGGCGAAGTGCCGGGGCAGGATCTCCTGTCATCTCACCTTGCTCCTGCCGAGAAA
GTATCCATCATGGCTGATGCAATGCGGCGGCTGCATACGCTTGATCCGGCTACCTGCCCATTCGACCACC
AAGCGAAACATCGCATCGAGCGAGCACGTACTCGGATGGAAGCCGGTCTTGTCGATCAGGATGATCTGGA
CGAAGAGCATCAGGGGCTCGCGCCAGCCGAACTGTTCGCCAGGCTCAAGGCGCGCATGCCCGACGGCGAG
GATCTCGTCGTGACCCATGGCGATGCCTGCTTGCCGAATATCATGGTGGAAAATGGCCGCTTTTCTGGAT
TCATCGACTGTGGCCGGCTGGGTGTGGCGGACCGCTATCAGGACATAGCGTTGGCTACCCGTGATATTGC
TGAAGAGCTTGGCGGCGAATGGGCTGACCGCTTCCTCGTGCTTTACGGTATCGCCGCTCCCGATTCGCAG
CGCATCGCCTTCTATCGCCTTCTTGACGAGTTCTTCTGAGCGGGACTCTGGGGTTCGAAATGACCGACCA
AGCGACGCCCAACCTGCCATCACGATGGCCGCAATAAAATATCTTTATTTTCATTACATCTGTGTGTTGG
TTTTTTGTGTGAATCGATAGCGATAAGGATCCTCTTTGCGCTTGCGTTTTCCCTTGTCCAGATAGCCCAG
TAGCTGACATTCATCCGGGGTCAGCACCGTTTCTGCGGACTGGCTTTCTACCCGGTATCAGCTCACTCAA
AGGCGGTAATACGGTTATCCACAGAATCAGGGGATAACGCAGGAAAGAACATGTGAGCAAAAGGCCAGCA
AAAGGCCAGGAACCGTAAAAAGGCCGCGTTGCTGGCGTTTTTCCATAGGCTCCGCCCCCCTGACGAGCAT
CACAAAAATCGACGCTCAAGTCAGAGGTGGCGAAACCCGACAGGACTATAAAGATACCAGGCGTTTCCCC
CTGGAAGCTCCCTCGTGCGCTCTCCTGTTCCGACCCTGCCGCTTACCGGATACCTGTCCGCCTTTCTCCC
TTCGGGAAGCGTGGCGCTTTCTCATAGCTCACGCTGTAGGTATCTCAGTTCGGTGTAGGTCGTTCGCTCC
AAGCTGGGCTGTGTGCACGAACCCCCCGTTCAGCCCGACCGCTGCGCCTTATCCGGTAACTATCGTCTTG
AGTCCAACCCGGTAAGACACGACTTATCGCCACTGGCAGCAGCCACTGGTAACAGGATTAGCAGAGCGAG
GTATGTAGGCGGTGCTACAGAGTTCTTGAAGTGGTGGCCTAACTACGGCTACACTAGAAGGACAGTATTT
GGTATCTGCGCTCTGCTGAAGCCAGTTACCTTCGGAAAAAGAGTTGGTAGCTCTTGATCCGGCAAACAAA
CCACCGCTGGTAGCGGTGGTTTTTTTGTTTGCAAGCAGCAGATTACGCGCAGAAAAAAAGGATTTCAAGA
AGATCCTTTGATCTTTTCTACGGGGTCTGACGCTCAGTGGAACGAAAACTCACGTTAAGGGATTTTGGTC
ATGAGATTATCAAAAAGGATCTTCACCTAGATCCTTTTATAGTCCGGAAATACAGGAACGCACGCTGGAT
GGCCCTTCGCTGGGATGGTGAAACCATGAAAAATGGCAGCTTCAGTGGATTAAGTGGGGGTAATGTGGCC
TGTACCCTCTGGTTGCATAGGTATTCATACGGTTAAAATTTATCAGGCGCGATTGCGGCAGTTTTTCGGG
TGGTTTGTTGCCATTTTTACCTGTCTGCTGCCGTGATCGCGCTGAACGCGTTTTAGCGGTGCGTACAATT
AAGGGATTATGGTAAATCCACTTACTGTCTGCCCTCGTAGCCATCGAGATAAACCGCAGTACTCCGGCCA
CGATGCGTCCGGCGTAGAGGATCGAGATCT
Features (pLannotate 1.2.2; 20 found; start..end, strand, type, name):
    140..517     +  enhancer       CMV enhancer: human cytomegalovirus immediate early enhancer
    519..718     +  promoter       CMV promoter: human cytomegalovirus (CMV) immediate early promoter
    857..989     +  intron         chimeric intron: chimera between introns from human β-globin and immunoglobulin heavy chain genes
   1033..1051    +  promoter       T7 promoter: promoter for bacteriophage T7 RNA polymerase
   1065..1577    +  CDS            Nluc: NanoLuc® luciferase human codon-optimized
   1617..3089    +  CDS            MDM2: MDM2_HUMAN - Experimental evidence at protein level: Swiss-Prot protein existence level 1. E3 ubiquitin-protein ligase that mediates ubiquitination of p53/TP53, leading to its degradation by the proteasome. Inhibits p53/TP53- and p73/TP73-mediated cell cycle arrest and apoptosis by binding its transcriptional activation domain. Also acts as a ubiquitin ligase E3 toward itself and ARRB1. Permits the nuclear export of p53/TP53. Promotes proteasome-dependent ubiquitin-independent degradation of retinoblastoma RB1 protein. Inhibits DAXX-mediated apoptosis by inducing its ubiquitination and degrada
   3098..3153    +  misc_feature   MCS: pUC18/19 multiple cloning site
   3160..3209    +  CDS            SET1 (fragment): solubility-enhancement tag derived from T7 phage gene 10B
   3217..3236    +  terminator     T7 terminator (fragment): transcription terminator for bacteriophage T7 RNA polymerase
   3258..3379    -  polyA_signal   SV40 poly(A) signal: SV40 polyadenylation signal
   3402..3470    -  CDS            large T antigen (fragment): large T antigen from SV40 (simian virus 40)
   3475..3507    +  rep_origin     M13 ori (fragment): M13 bacteriophage origin of replication; arrow indicates direction of (+) strand synthesis
   3508..3559    -  misc_feature   bom (fragment): basis of mobility region from pBR322
   3624..3981    +  promoter       SV40 promoter: SV40 enhancer and early promoter
   3996..4043    +  promoter       EM7 promoter: synthetic bacterial promoter&nbsp
   4075..4866    +  CDS            neo: KKA2_KLEPN - Also known as kan, nptII. Experimental evidence at protein level: Swiss-Prot protein existence level 1. Resistance to kanamycin, neomycin, paromomycin, ribostamycin, butirosin and gentamicin B. From Klebsiella pneumoniae.
   4933..4981    +  polyA_signal   poly(A) signal: synthetic polyadenylation signal
   5002..5091    -  CDS            tnpA (fragment): TN5P_ECOLX - Also known as tnp. Experimental evidence at protein level: Swiss-Prot protein existence level 1. Mediates transposition of transposon Tn5 by a 'cut and paste' mechanism. First, the monomeric transposase binds the 19 bp inverted DNA repeats flanking the transposon. Then, dimerization of the DNA- bound transposase creates a synaptic DNA complex. After nicking of the first DNA strand, excision of the transposon proceeds through a series of intermediates. The transposase then mediates the insertion of the transposon at a new site by strand transfer. The activity of the wild- type tran
   5220..5808    -  rep_origin     ori: high-copy-number ColE1/pMB1/pBR322/pUC origin of replication
   5924..6207    +  misc_feature   cer region: ColE1-derived recombination site that helps to maintain plasmids as monomers
