[The description below was written by a language model from this plasmid's Addgene catalogue record and pLannotate feature annotations shown in this document.]
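Description:
NanoLuc-MDM2 Fusion Vector is a 6,260 nt mammalian expression plasmid built on the pFN31K Nluc CMV-neo Flexi Vector backbone. It drives expression of human MDM2 fused at its N terminus to NanoLuc luciferase. It is propagated in E. coli as a high-copy plasmid through a ColE1/pUC-type origin, and a ColE1 cer site is also annotated, which helps keep the plasmid in monomeric form. Selection relies on a single neo (nptII) cassette placed behind tandem SV40 early and EM7 promoters and followed by a synthetic poly(A) signal. The bacterial EM7 promoter provides kanamycin resistance in E. coli, while the SV40 promoter allows the same gene to serve as a neomycin-class (G418) marker in mammalian cells.

The expression unit begins with the CMV immediate early enhancer and promoter, followed by a chimeric β-globin/immunoglobulin intron that generally improves transcript processing and expression. A T7 promoter sits just upstream of the coding region and could support in vitro transcription. The human codon-optimized Nluc reading frame comes first, then a short gap (presumably a linker), then the MDM2 coding sequence. An SV40 poly(A) signal is annotated downstream. Several short annotated fragments (SET1, T7 terminator, large T antigen, M13 ori, bom, tnpA) appear to be backbone remnants rather than functional parts.

MDM2 is the E3 ubiquitin ligase that binds p53 and targets it for degradation. The record states only that the plasmid is for expressing the fusion protein in mammalian cells. A luminescent MDM2 fusion of this kind would suit bioluminescence-based assays such as energy-transfer measurements of protein interaction or compound binding, but no specific assay is named.
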