Addgene plasmid #237198: NanoLuc-MDM2 Fusion Vector
Purpose: Express NanoLuc(R)-MDM2 Fusion Protein in Mammalian Cells under a CMV promoter
Depositing lab: Promega Corporation.
Backbone
  Vector backbone: pFN31K Nluc CMV-neo Flexi(R) Vector
  Vector type: Mammalian Expression
Growth in bacteria
  Bacterial resistance: Kanamycin, 50 μg/mL
  Growth temperature: 37°C
  Growth strain: DH5alpha
  Copy number: High Copy
Gene/Insert
  Gene/Insert name: MDM2
  Species: H. sapiens (human)
  Entrez Gene: MDM2 (a.k.a. ACTFS, HDMX, LSKB, hdm2)
  Promoter: CMV
  Tag / fusion protein: NanoLuc (R) (N terminal on backbone)
  Cloning method: Other
Terms and licenses: Academic/Nonprofit Terms; Industry Terms
How to cite: NanoLuc-MDM2 Fusion Vector was a gift from Promega Corporation (Addgene plasmid # 237198 ; http://n2t.net/addgene:237198 ; RRID:Addgene_237198)
